>Addgene plasmid #14055 | pBabe-Dual | depositor partial sequence | sequence record 7794 | Author sequence
GGATGCTGGAAGCTATCGATGGGCAGGAAGAGGGCCTATTTCCCATGATTCCTTCATATTTGCATATACG
ATACAAGGCTGTTAGAGAGATAATTAGAATTAATTTGACTGTAAACACAAAGATATTAGTACAAAATACG
TGACGTAGAAAGTAATAATTTCTTGGGTAGTTTGCAGTTTTAAAATTATGTTTTAAAATGGACTATCATA
TGCTTACCGTAACTTGAAAGTATTTCGATTTCTTGGCTTTATATATCTTGTGGAAAGGACGAAAAAAACT
GTCTTCGGATCCGATATCGAAGACTATTTTTTAGAGTGGTCTCATACAGAACTTATAAGATTCCCAAATC
CAAAGACATTTCACGTTTATGGTGATTTCCCAGAACACATAGCGACATGCAAATATGAATTC
