>Addgene plasmid #14055 | pBabe-Dual | addgene partial sequence | sequence record 20306 | 14055 with pBABE5'
CTATCGATGGGGCAGGAAGAAGGGCCTATTTCCCATGATTCCTTCATATTTGCATATACGATACAAGGCT
GTTAGAGAGATAATTAGAATTAATTTGACTGTAAACACAAAGATATTAGTACAAAATACGTGACGTAGAA
AGTAATAATTTCTTGGGTAGTTTGCAGTTTTAAAATTATGTTTTAAAATGGACTATCATATGCTTACCGT
AACTTGAAAGTATTTCGATTTCTTGGCTTTATATATCTTGTGGAAAGGACGAAAAAAAGCTGTCTTCGGA
TCCGATATCGAAGACTATTTTTAGAGTGGTCTCATACAGAACTTATAAGATTCCCAAATCCAAAGACATT
TCACGTTTATGGTGATTTCCCAGAACACATAGCGACATGCAAATATGAATTCGCCAGCACAGTGGTCGAC
CCTGTGGAATGTGTGTCAGTTAGGGTGTGGAAAGTCCCCAGGCTCCCCAGCAGGCAGAAGTATGCAAAGC
ATGCATCTCAATTAGTCAGCAACCAGGTGTGGAAAGTCCCCAGGCTCCCCAGCAGGCAGAAGTATGCAAA
GCATGCATCTCAATTAGTCAGCAACCATAGTCCCGCCCCTAACTCCGCCCATCCCGCCCCTAACTCCGCC
CAGTTCCGCCCATTCTCCGCCCCATGGCTGACTAATTTTTTTTATTTATGCAGAGGCCGAGGCCGCCTCG
GCCTCTGAGCTATTCCA
