[The description below was written by a language model from this plasmid's Addgene catalogue record.]
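Description:
pBabe-Dual is a retroviral RNAi vector built on the pBabe backbone (recorded as 5169 bp without insert) for mammalian expression. It is propagated in E. coli as a high-copy plasmid under ampicillin selection, and it carries a puromycin marker so that transduced or transfected mammalian cells can be selected. As a pBabe-type vector, it would be expected to rely on retroviral long terminal repeats and a packaging signal to be packaged into retroviral particles in suitable packaging cells and then integrated into target cell genomes. No feature table is provided, so these elements and their arrangement cannot be confirmed from the record.

The payload is a 412 bp insert containing the U6 and H1 promoters, cloned by restriction digestion between a BamHI site (destroyed during cloning) and an EcoRI site (retained). U6 and H1 are RNA polymerase III promoters commonly used to transcribe short RNAs with defined ends. The "Dual" name and the pairing of the two promoters suggest a design in which both drive small RNA expression from one vector, for instance by transcribing the two strands of an siRNA duplex from a sequence placed between them. The record does not state the orientation of the promoters, the site used to clone targeting sequences, or any specific target sequence, so this appears to be an empty recipient vector.

The associated publication describes an RNAi screen in mouse astrocytes that identified phosphatases regulating NF-kappaB signaling, consistent with use of this vector as a platform for building knockdown constructs or libraries delivered by retroviral transduction with puromycin selection.
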