Addgene plasmid #14055: pBabe-Dual
Depositing lab: Martin Dorf. Depositing organization: Harvard Medical School. Publication: RNAi screen in mouse astrocytes identifies phosphatases that regulate NF-kappaB signaling. Li S, Wang L, Berman MA, Zhang Y, Dorf ME. Mol Cell. 2006 Nov 17. 24(4):497-509. 10.1016/j.molcel.2006.10.015 PubMed 17188031.
Backbone
  Vector backbone: pBabe
  Backbone size w/o insert (bp): 5169
  Vector type: Mammalian Expression, Retroviral, RNAi
  Selectable markers: Puromycin
Growth in bacteria
  Bacterial resistance: Ampicillin, 100 μg/mL
  Growth temperature: 37°C
  Growth strain: DH5alpha
  Copy number: High Copy
Gene/Insert
  Gene/Insert name: U6 and H1 promoters
  Insert size (bp): 412
  Mutation: N/A
  Cloning method: Restriction Enzyme; 5′ cloning site BamHI (destroyed during cloning); 3′ cloning site EcoRI (not destroyed)
  Sequencing primers: 5′ TCATATGCTTACCGTAAC
Terms and licenses: Academic/Nonprofit Terms; Industry Terms: Not Available to Industry
How to cite: pBabe-Dual was a gift from Martin Dorf (Addgene plasmid # 14055 ; http://n2t.net/addgene:14055 ; RRID:Addgene_14055)
